>Addgene plasmid #174765 | pZA52 | addgene full sequence | sequence record 344658 | Addgene NGS Result
GTGGCTCTTCAGTGGACGAAAGGGCCTCGTGATACGCCTATTTTTATAGGTTAATGTCATGATAATAATG
GTTTCTTAGACGTCAGGTGGCACTTTTCGGGGAAATGTGCGCGGAACCCCTATTTGTTTATTTTTCTAAA
TACATTCAAATATGTATCCGCTCATGAGACAATAACCCTGATAAATGCTTCAATAATATTGAAAAAGGAA
GAGTATGCGCTCACGCAACTGGTCCAGAACCTTGACCGAACGCAGCGGTGGTAACGGCGCAGTGGCGGTT
TTCATGGCTTGTTATGACTGTTTTTTTTTGGGGTACAGTCTATGCCTCGGGCATCCAAGCAGCAAGCGCG
TTACGCCGTGGGTCGATGTTTGATGTTATGGAGCAGCAACGATGTTACGCAGCAGGGCAGTCGCCCTAAA
ACAAAGTTAAACATCATGAGGGAAGCGGTGATCGCCGAAGTATCGACTCAACTATCAGAGGTAGTTGGCG
TCATCGAGCGCCATCTCGAACCGACGTTGCTGGCCGTACATTTGTACGGCTCCGCAGTGGATGGCGGCCT
GAAGCCACACAGCGATATTGATTTGCTGGTTACGGTGACCGTAAGGCTTGATGAAACAACGCGGCGAGCT
TTGATCAACGACCTTTTGGAAACTTCGGCTTCCCCTGGAGAGAGCGAGATTCTCCGCGCTGTAGAAGTCA
CCATTGTTGTGCACGACGACATCATTCCGTGGCGTTATCCAGCTAAGCGCGAACTGCAATTTGGAGAATG
GCAGCGCAATGACATTCTTGCAGGTATCTTCGAGCCAGCCACGATCGACATTGATCTGGCTATCTTGCTG
ACAAAAGCAAGAGAACATAGCGTTGCCTTGGTAGGTCCAGCGGCGGAGGAACTCTTTGATCCGGTTCCTG
AACAGGATCTATTTGAGGCGCTAAATGAAACCTTAACGCTATGGAACTCGCCGCCCGACTGGGCTGGCGA
TGAGCGAAATGTAGTGCTTACGTTGTCCCGCATTTGGTACAGCGCAGTAACCGGCAAAATCGCGCCGAAG
GATGTCGCTGCCGACTGGGCAATGGAGCGCCTGCCGGCCCAGTATCAGCCCGTCATACTTGAAGCTAGAC
AGGCTTATCTTGGACAAGAAGAAGATCGCTTGGCCTCGCGCGCAGATCAGTTGGAAGAATTTGTCCATTA
CGTAAAAGGCGAGATCACCAAGGTAGTCGGCAAATAACTGTCAGACCAAGTTTACTCATATATACTTTAG
ATTGATTTAAAACTTCATTTTTAATTTAAAAGGATCTAGGTGAAGATCCTTTTTGATAATCTCATGACCA
AAATCCCTTAACGTGAGTTTTCGTTCCACTGAGCGTCAGACCCCGTAGAAAAGATCAAAGGATCTTCTTG
AGATCCTTTTTTTCTGCGCGTAATCTGCTGCTTGCAAACAAAAAAACCACCGCTACCAGCGGTGGTTTGT
TTGCCGGATCAAGAGCTACCAACTCTTTTTCCGAAGGTAACTGGCTTCAGCAGAGCGCAGATACCAAATA
CTGTTCTTCTAGTGTAGCCGTAGTTAGGCCACCACTTCAAGAACTCTGTAGCACCGCCTACATACCTCGC
TCTGCTAATCCTGTTACCAGTGGCTGCTGCCAGTGGCGATAAGTCGTGTCTTACCGGGTTGGACTCAAGA
CGATAGTTACCGGATAAGGCGCAGCGGTCGGGCTGAACGGGGGGTTCGTGCACACAGCCCAGCTTGGAGC
GAACGACCTACACCGAACTGAGATACCTACAGCGTGAGCTATGAGAAAGCGCCACGCTTCCCGAAGGGAG
AAAGGCGGACAGGTATCCGGTAAGCGGCAGGGTCGGAACAGGAGAGCGCACGAGGGAGCTTCCAGGGGGA
AACGCCTGGTATCTTTATAGTCCTGTCGGGTTTCGCCACCTCTGACTTGAGCGTCGATTTTTGTGATGCT
CGTCAGGGGGGCGGAGCCTATGGAAAAACGCCAGCAACGCGGCCTTTTTACGGTTCCTGGCCTTTTGCTG
GCCTTTTGCTCACATGTTCTTTCCTGCGTTATCCCCTGATTCTGTGGATAACCGTATTACCGCCTTTGAG
TGAGCTGATACCGCTCGCCGCAGCCGAACGACCGAGCGCAGCGAGTCAGTGAGCGAGGAAGCGGAAGAGC
GCCCAATACGCAAACCGCCTCTCCCCGCGCGTTGGCCGATTCATTAATCACTCTGTGGTCTCAAATGGTT
GATGCTGTTGTTACAGTTTTTCTTGAAAAGCTTCTTCATGTTGAAACTGAAGAATCTAGATTTTTGACTA
AGTATAGACAACAGTTCGAGAAGCTTAAGAACGAACTTCTTTTCATGCAGTCTTTCCTTAAGGACGCTGA
AAGACTTAAAAGAAAGAATAACACTTTGAAGGGTGTGATGTCTTGCCTTAGGGACTTGATCTTCGAGGCT
GAGGAGATCTTGGAGGATTGCCAGAACCAGTCTGCTGACTCTGATAGAGCTACTACTTGCTTCCACCCTA
AGAGGTTGTCTCTTAGGCACCAGACTGGAAAGTGTCTTGCAAAGATTAATGATAGGATTTCTGAAATTAA
GCAGAATATTTCTACATATCTTGGTGTGCCTCTTTTGGAGGAGGGTTCTATGGAGGCTCACAATAACCTT
ATGTCTAGATGGACATCTTCCCTTTATGACCACACTCAGGTAGTTGGTTTGGAAGGTGACACTGAGAAGA
TAAAGGATTGGCTATTTGAAGCAAGAGATGGTTTACTTACCATTGCATTTGTGGGTATGGGAGGACTTGG
TAAAACCACTCTTGCTCAGAAAGTTTTCAATGACAAAAGGGTGGAGGATCACTTGGAGAGGAGGATTTGG
GTGTCTGTTTCTCAAACATTTACTGAGGAACAAGTCATGAGAAGCATATTGAGGAGTTTAGGAGATGCAT
GTGTTGGTGATGACCAGTGTGAACTGTTAAGAAAAATAAACCAGTACCTTTTGGGAAAGAGGTTTTTGAT
TGTTATGGATGATGTTTGGAGCTGGGACAATGCCTGGTGGCAAAAAATCTATACTGGACTGCCCAAAGGA
AATGGGAGCACTGTTATTGTAACAACGAGAAATGAGCTAGTCGCTCGCAAGATGGGAGTTACAGAAGCAA
GAATACATTGGCCAAAATTCCTCAATGAGCACTACAGTTGGTTACTATTCCGGAAGATTGCATTTGCAGG
AAGTGCAGGTGAATGCCATTTCCCCGAGTTGGAGGACGTGGGAAAGGAGATTGTGGAAAAATGCAAGGGA
CTTCCTTTAGCAATCAAAGCAGTAGGAGGAGTGATGCTTTGCAAGCCATCTTACTATCACGAATGGAGGC
GTATTTCAAATCATTTCCGTGATGAATTGAAAGAAAATGATGACTCAGTGATGGCCTCACTACAGTTGAG
CTATGATGAACTCCCTCCTTACTTGAAATCCTGTTTCCTCTGTTTTTCACTCTTTCCTGAGGATTGTGTC
ATACCAAAAGACCAACTGATCCGTTGGTGGATTGGAGAAGGTTTCATACCTCTGAGAAGTGGTAGGTTAT
CGACTGAAGTGGGAGAAGATTGTTTCTCACAACTATCCAATCGGTGTTTGATAGAAGTTGTTGATAAGGC
TTACAATGGTGTGATCCACACATGCAAAATGCATGTTATGGTTCGTGACTTGGTGATCAAATTAGCCGAG
GATGATGCATTTTTCACCCCAGCTGATGCAACTTGTCGGCATTTGGGTATTAAGAGTGAGATGAATTGGA
AGCAACTATTGAGCAATCAAAAATTACGAGCACTGCTAACAACCACCAAGAGTGGTGAAGTTAACAAAAT
CCATTCCGACATTGCCAAGAAGCTGTGCAAGAGTCGACACCTCCAAGTATTGGATCTGTCAAAATCAATT
TTCGATGTGCCTCTTTCAAGTTTGTTGGAAGGAATTGGATCTGCTAAGCAGCTCACTTATCTCAGTTTAA
GCAATACACATCCAATGATTGGAGTTCCAGCTTCCATATCCAAGCTTGAAAAATTACAGATTTTGGATTT
CAGCTATTGCCAAAATATGAAAATGCTCCCCTCTTGCGTTCTGACATTTGAGGAACTTGCTGTTTTGGAT
GTGAACAACTGTGGTTCCCTTGAGTACCTTCCAAAAGGATTAAGTAGGCTTTCCAATCTTCAAGTATTGC
TTGGGTTTAAGCCTGCAAAATTAAGCCAACCAGGAGGTTGTCGTATTGCTGAGCTCAGAAGCCTGACTCG
ACTCAGAACTCTCAGTTTAAGACTAACCGAAAATGAGGAGATTGGAGACGATGAGGGGAACGCACTGGTA
GATCTCCAAGAACTTCAATTTTTAACAATAAGTTGCTTTGGCAGTCAAGATAATGGACTTGCGACAAAAC
TTGGTAGACTTTATCCTCCACGACAACTCCACGAGCTGATTCTCAAATTTTATCCAAGTAAGACAAGTCC
TGAATGGCTTAACCCCAATCTCTCCCCCATGTTGCGATATTTATCAATCATCTCTGGTGATATTACACAA
ATGCACGAGAACTTCTGGGGTGATGGTAGTACTGCTTGGAAAATTGAGGGCTTAATGTTGGAATCTTTAT
CGGATTTGAGATTGGAATGGTCAGCAATGCATCAAGTCATGCCTTCGTTAAGAATACTCAAGGTTAGCTG
GTGCCCTGAGTTGGAGTCATTTCCAATTGAAGATGCAGGGTTTAGAGGGGGTCTATGGAAGAAGGAAGAA
CATAGGAACTAAGCTTTGAGACCACGAA
Features (pLannotate 1.2.2; 7 found; start..end, strand, type, name):
    110..214     +  promoter       AmpR promoter: bla
    205..285     -  CDS            int (fragment): INT2_ECOLX - Protein inferred from homology: Swiss-Prot protein existence level 3. Putative integrase believed to be involved in the insertion of antibiotic resistance genes into plasmids and transposons. From Escherichia coli.
    373..429     +  CDS            GmR (fragment): gentamycin acetyltransferase; aacC1; confers resistance to gentamycin
    436..1224    +  CDS            aadA: S3AD_ECOLX - Experimental evidence at protein level: Swiss-Prot protein existence level 1. Mediates bacterial resistance to the antibiotics streptomycin and spectinomycin. From Escherichia coli.
   1398..1986    +  rep_origin     ori: high-copy-number ColE1/pMB1/pBR322/pUC origin of replication
   2169..2218    +  CDS            lacI (fragment): lac repressor; lacI; The lac repressor binds to the lac operator to inhibit transcription in E. coli. This inhibition can be relieved by adding lactose or isopropyl-β-D-thiogalactopyranoside (IPTG).
   2235..4754    +  CDS            RPP13L4: R13L4_ARATH - Also known as ZAR1 From Arabidopsis thaliana (Mouse-ear cress).
