[The description below was written by a language model from this plasmid's Addgene catalogue record and pLannotate feature annotations shown in this document.]
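Description:
pZA52 is a Golden Gate entry (level 0) clone built in the pICH41308 backbone, a small bacterial cloning vector from the MoClo-style modular assembly system. It is about 4.8 kb and is maintained in E. coli at high copy through a ColE1/pUC-type origin of replication. Selection is by spectinomycin, conferred by the aadA aminoglycoside adenylyltransferase gene, which is preceded by a bla-type promoter. Short annotated fragments of an integrase, a gentamicin acetyltransferase and lacI are remnants of the backbone's construction rather than functional genes.

The payload is a synthetic coding sequence for Nicotiana benthamiana ZAR1 (NbZAR1syn), an NLR immune receptor. The automated annotation identifies this roughly 2.5 kb open reading frame by homology to its Arabidopsis counterpart, RPP13L4/ZAR1. The insert carries two substitutions, L17E and D481V, and ends with its own stop codon, so it is meant to be expressed without a C-terminal fusion tag. The record does not explain the functional consequences of the two mutations.

No plant promoter or terminator is annotated, which fits a coding-sequence module that is not expressed on its own. It would instead be combined by Golden Gate assembly with promoter, terminator and other parts in a destination vector. The specific type IIS sites and overhangs are not given in the record. The associated publication describes a vector toolkit for studying the ZAR1 resistosome in N. benthamiana, and this clone serves as one of the mutant ZAR1 building blocks in that system.
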