Addgene plasmid #174765: pZA52
Purpose: Entry clone for Golden Gate assembly
Depositing lab: Sophien Kamoun. Depositing organization: Sainsbury Laboratory, Norwich. Publication: A vector system for fast-forward studies of the HOPZ-ACTIVATED RESISTANCE1 (ZAR1) resistosome in the model plant Nicotiana benthamiana. Harant A, Pai H, Sakai T, Kamoun S, Adachi H. Plant Physiol. 2022 Jan 20;188(1):70-80. doi: 10.1093/plphys/kiab471. PubMed 34633454.
Backbone
  Vector backbone: pICH41308
  Backbone manufacturer: https://www.addgene.org/47998/
  Vector type: Unspecified
Growth in bacteria
  Bacterial resistance: Spectinomycin, 50 μg/mL
  Growth temperature: 37°C
  Growth strain: DH5alpha
  Copy number: High Copy
Gene/Insert
  Gene/Insert name: GG_NbZAR1syn-L17E/D481V with STOP codon
  Species: N. benthamiana
  Mutation: L17E/D481V + STOP codon
  Cloning method: Restriction Enzyme; 5′ cloning site unknown (unknown if destroyed)
Terms and licenses: Academic/Nonprofit Terms; Industry Terms: Not Available to Industry
How to cite: pZA52 was a gift from Sophien Kamoun (Addgene plasmid # 174765 ; http://n2t.net/addgene:174765 ; RRID:Addgene_174765)
